>Addgene plasmid #73898 | pFA6a-HyTkAX | depositor full sequence | sequence record 160579 | pFA6a-HyTkAX sequence 5560 bps
GACGTCTAAGAAACCATTATTATCATGACATTAACCTATAAAAATAGGCGTATCACGAGGCCCTTTCGTC
TCGCGCGTTTCGGTGATGACGGTGAAAACCTCTGACACATGCAGCTCCCGGAGACGGTCACAGCTTGTCT
GTAAGCGGATGCCGGGAGCAGACAAGCCCGTCAGGGCGCGTCAGCGGGTGTTGGCGGGTGTCGGGGCTGG
CTTAACTATGCGGCATCAGAGCAGATTGTACTGAGAGTGCACCATATGGACATATTGTCGTTAGAACGCG
GCTACAATTAATACATAACCTTATGTATCATACACATACGATTTAGGTGACACTATAGAACGCGGCCGCC
AGCTGAAGCTTCGTACGCTGCAGGTCGACGGATCCCCGGGTTAATTAAGGCGCGCCAGATCTCGAAACCC
TACAACAACTAATGGCTATCATGCGGAAGCTGGTGAGAAGAACAGCATCGGGACAAGGGAAGGAAGAACA
AAGACAAAGAAAACAAAAGAAAGCAATTGAAAACAAAACAAAACAATTTTCATTCCTTCTCTTATCATTC
CTTTTCTTTTCTTTTCTCTCATTCAACGCACTCCATCGTATCCGTATTCCTCTTATTTTTTCTCTTTCTC
TATATCCATTTCTTTCTCTCTAGGTGTGTCCTCTCTCTCTCTTCAATTTCTCTACTCCGCATTCCAACGC
ATCCTTCCCCCAACCTCCCATTTCCTCCTTACGGCCCGATAGCGATCGTCTTTCCCTCGCTATCACTCGC
TACCGGCCCCTCCTCTGCACCGTAACCTCCTACGTATTTACCATATCATAAAGTTTTTTCCGACGCTTAT
CGCTGACCCCCTGTCGCCCTCCTATTGGCTTCCGGATTATCTTCTTGTCCATAAGGTGATCCATGCTTCC
TGAAGATTCCCGAAATGTGTCCACTTTGGCGGGGAATCATTCCATCCACTTCTTTCTCTCTCGCTTTCCT
CATTCGGCGCTCCCCTTCCGCGTCTCATTGGTCTTCCGCTCCGTTTTTGCTTTGCCGATGTTACTTGGGG
AGAGGTGCGATAATCCTTTCGCAAAAACTCGGTTTGACGCCTCCCATGGTATAAATAGTGGGTGGTGGAC
AGGTGCCTTCGCTTTTCTTTTCTTTAAGCAAGAGAAGCTTATGAAAAAGCCTGAACTCACCGCGACGTCT
GTCGAGAAGTTTCTGATCGAAAAGTTCGACAGCGTCTCCGACCTGATGCAGCTCTCGGAGGGCGAAGAAT
CTCGTGCTTTCAGCTTCGATGTAGGAGGGCGTGGATATGTCCTGCGGGTAAATAGCTGCGCCGATGGTTT
CTACAAAGATCGTTATGTTTATCGGCACTTTGCATCGGCCGCGCTCCCGATTCCGGAAGTGCTTGACATT
GGGGAATTCAGCGAGAGCCTGACCTATTGCATCTCCCGCCGTGCACAGGGTGTCACGTTGCAAGACCTGC
CTGAAACCGAACTGCCCGCTGTTCTGCAGCCGGTCGCGGAGGCCATGGATGCGATCGCTGCGGCCGATCT
TAGCCAGACGAGCGGGTTCGGCCCATTCGGACCGCAAGGAATCGGTCAATACACTACATGGCGTGATTTC
ATATGCGCGATTGCTGATCCCCATGTGTATCACTGGCAAACTGTGATGGACGACACCGTCAGTGCGTCCG
TCGCGCAGGCTCTCGATGAGCTGATGCTTTGGGCCGAGGACTGCCCCGAAGTCCGGCACCTCGTGCACGC
GGATTTCGGCTCCAACAATGTCCTGACGGACAATGGCCGCATAACAGCGGTCATTGACTGGAGCGAGGCG
ATGTTCGGGGATTCCCAATACGAGGTCGCCAACATCTTCTTCTGGAGGCCGTGGTTGGCTTGTATGGAGC
AGCAGACGCGCTACTTCGAGCGGAGGCATCCGGAGCTTGCAGGATCGCCGCGGCTCCGGGCGTATATGCT
CCGCATTGGTCTTGACCAACTCTATCAGAGCTTGGTTGACGGCAATTTCGATGATGCAGCTTGGGCGCAG
GGTCGATGCGACGCAATCGTCCGATCCGGAGCCGGGACTGTCGGGCGTACACAAATCGCCCGCAGAAGCG
CGGCCGTCTGGACCGATGGCTGTGTAGAAGTAGCTAGTGCGTTCGACCAGGCTGCGCGTTCTCGCGGCCA
TAGCAACCGACGTACGGCGTTGCGCCCTCGCCGGCAGCAAGAAGCCACGGAAGTCCGCCTGGAGCAGAAA
ATGCCCACGCTACTGCGGGTTTATATAGACGGTCCTCACGGGATGGGGAAAACCACCACCACGCAACTGC
TGGTGGCCCTGGGTTCGCGCGACGATATCGTCTACGTACCCGAGCCGATGACTTACTGGCAGGTGCTGGG
GGCTTCCGAGACAATCGCGAACATCTACACCACACAACACCGCCTCGACCAGGGTGAGATATCGGCCGGG
GACGCGGCGGTGGTAATGACAAGCGCCCAGATAACAATGGGCATGCCTTATGCCGTGACCGACGCCGTTC
TGGCTCCTCATATCGGGGGGGAGGCTGGGAGCTCACATGCCCCGCCCCCGGCCCTCACCCTCATCTTCGA
CCGCCATCCCATCGCCGCCCTCCTGTGCTACCCGGCCGCGCGATACCTTATGGGCAGCATGACCCCCCAG
GCCGTGCTGGCGTTCGTGGCCCTCATCCCGCCGACCTTGCCCGGCACAAACATCGTGTTGGGGGCCCTTC
CGGAGGACAGACACATCGACCGCCTGGCCAAACGCCAGCGCCCCGGCGAGCGGCTTGACCTGGCTATGCT
GGCCGCGATTCGCCGCGTTTACGGGCTGCTTGCCAATACGGTGCGGTATCTGCAGGGCGGCGGGTCGTGG
TGGGAGGATTGGGGACAGCTTTCGGGGACGGCCGTGCCGCCCCAGGGTGCCGAGCCCCAGAGCAACGCGG
GCCCACGACCCCATATCGGGGACACGTTATTTACCCTGTTTCGGGCCCCCGAGTTGCTGGCCCCCAACGG
CGACCTGTATAACGTGTTTGCCTGGGCCTTGGACGTCTTGGCCAAACGCCTCCGTCCCATGCACGTCTTT
ATCCTGGATTACGACCAATCGCCCGCCGGCTGCCGGGACGCCCTGCTGCAACTTACCTCCGGGATGGTCC
AGACCCACGTCACCACCCCAGGCTCCATACCGACGATCTGCGACCTGGCGCGCACGTTTGCCCGGCCCTG
CCCCTAATCAGTACTGACAATAAAAAGATTCTTGTTTTCAAGAACTTGTCATTTGTATAGTTTTTTTATA
TTGTAGTTGTTCTATTTTAATCAAATGTTAGCGTGATTTATATTTTTTTTCGCCTCGACATCATCTGCCC
AGATGCGAAGTTAAGTGCGCAGAAAGTAATATCATGCGTCAATCGTATGTGAATGCTGGTCGCTATACTG
CTGTCGATTCGATACTAACGCCGCCATCCAGTTTAAACGAGCTCGAATTCATCGATGATATCAGATCCAC
TAGTGGCCTATGCGGCCGCGGATCTGCCGGTCTCCCTATAGTGAGTCGTATTAATTTCGATAAGCCAGGT
TAACCTGCATTAATGAATCGGCCAACGCGCGGGGAGAGGCGGTTTGCGTATTGGGCGCTCTTCCGCTTCC
TCGCTCACTGACTCGCTGCGCTCGGTCGTTCGGCTGCGGCGAGCGGTATCAGCTCACTCAAAGGCGGTAA
TACGGTTATCCACAGAATCAGGGGATAACGCAGGAAAGAACATGTGAGCAAAAGGCCAGCAAAAGGCCAG
GAACCGTAAAAAGGCCGCGTTGCTGGCGTTTTTCCATAGGCTCCGCCCCCCTGACGAGCATCACAAAAAT
CGACGCTCAAGTCAGAGGTGGCGAAACCCGACAGGACTATAAAGATACCAGGCGTTTCCCCCTGGAAGCT
CCCTCGTGCGCTCTCCTGTTCCGACCCTGCCGCTTACCGGATACCTGTCCGCCTTTCTCCCTTCGGGAAG
CGTGGCGCTTTCTCAATGCTCACGCTGTAGGTATCTCAGTTCGGTGTAGGTCGTTCGCTCCAAGCTGGGC
TGTGTGCACGAACCCCCCGTTCAGCCCGACCGCTGCGCCTTATCCGGTAACTATCGTCTTGAGTCCAACC
CGGTAAGACACGACTTATCGCCACTGGCAGCAGCCACTGGTAACAGGATTAGCAGAGCGAGGTATGTAGG
CGGTGCTACAGAGTTCTTGAAGTGGTGGCCTAACTACGGCTACACTAGAAGGACAGTATTTGGTATCTGC
GCTCTGCTGAAGCCAGTTACCTTCGGAAAAAGAGTTGGTAGCTCTTGATCCGGCAAACAAACCACCGCTG
GTAGCGGTGGTTTTTTTGTTTGCAAGCAGCAGATTACGCGCAGAAAAAAAGGATCTCAAGAAGATCCTTT
GATCTTTTCTACGGGGTCTGACGCTCAGTGGAACGAAAACTCACGTTAAGGGATTTTGGTCATGAGATTA
TCAAAAAGGATCTTCACCTAGATCCTTTTAAATTAAAAATGAAGTTTTAAATCAATCTAAAGTATATATG
AGTAAACTTGGTCTGACAGTTACCAATGCTTAATCAGTGAGGCACCTATCTCAGCGATCTGTCTATTTCG
TTCATCCATAGTTGCCTGACTCCCCGTCGTGTAGATAACTACGATACGGGAGGGCTTACCATCTGGCCCC
AGTGCTGCAATGATACCGCGAGACCCACGCTCACCGGCTCCAGATTTATCAGCAATAAACCAGCCAGCCG
GAAGGGCCGAGCGCAGAAGTGGTCCTGCAACTTTATCCGCCTCCATCCAGTCTATTAATTGTTGCCGGGA
AGCTAGAGTAAGTAGTTCGCCAGTTAATAGTTTGCGCAACGTTGTTGCCATTGCTACAGGCATCGTGGTG
TCACGCTCGTCGTTTGGTATGGCTTCATTCAGCTCCGGTTCCCAACGATCAAGGCGAGTTACATGATCCC
CCATGTTGTGCAAAAAAGCGGTTAGCTCCTTCGGTCCTCCGATCGTTGTCAGAAGTAAGTTGGCCGCAGT
GTTATCACTCATGGTTATGGCAGCACTGCATAATTCTCTTACTGTCATGCCATCCGTAAGATGCTTTTCT
GTGACTGGTGAGTACTCAACCAAGTCATTCTGAGAATAGTGTATGCGGCGACCGAGTTGCTCTTGCCCGG
CGTCAATACGGGATAATACCGCGCCACATAGCAGAACTTTAAAAGTGCTCATCATTGGAAAACGTTCTTC
GGGGCGAAAACTCTCAAGGATCTTACCGCTGTTGAGATCCAGTTCGATGTAACCCACTCGTGCACCCAAC
TGATCTTCAGCATCTTTTACTTTCACCAGCGTTTCTGGGTGAGCAAAAACAGGAAGGCAAAATGCCGCAA
AAAAGGGAATAAGGGCGACACGGAAATGTTGAATACTCATACTCTTCCTTTTTCAATATTATTGAAGCAT
TTATCAGGGTTATTGTCTCATGAGCGGATACATATTTGAATGTATTTAGAAAAATAAACAAATAGGGGTT
CCGCGCACATTTCCCCGAAAAGTGCCACCT
Features (pLannotate 1.2.2; 12 found; start..end, strand, type, name):
     70..105     +  CDS            rop (fragment): Rop protein, which maintains plasmids at low copy number; rop
    207..258     +  misc_feature   bom (fragment): basis of mobility region from pBR322
    321..339     +  promoter       SP6 promoter: promoter for bacteriophage SP6 RNA polymerase
    431..1140    +  promoter       adh1 promoter: promoter for the Schizosaccharomyces pombe adh1 gene encoding alcohol dehydrogenase
   1161..2132    +  CDS            HygR (fragment): aminoglycoside phosphotransferase from E. coli; aph(4)-Ia; confers resistance to hygromycin
   2138..3215    +  CDS            HSV TK (fragment): herpes simplex virus thymidine kinase confers sensitivity to nucleoside analogs such as acyclovir or ganciclovir
   3233..3430    +  terminator     TEF terminator: Ashbya gossypii TEF terminator
   3535..3553    -  promoter       T7 promoter: promoter for bacteriophage T7 RNA polymerase
   3575..3628    -  CDS            lacI (fragment): lac repressor; lacI; The lac repressor binds to the lac operator to inhibit transcription in E. coli. This inhibition can be relieved by adding lactose or isopropyl-β-D-thiogalactopyranoside (IPTG).
   3811..4399    -  rep_origin     ori: high-copy-number ColE1/pMB1/pBR322/pUC origin of replication
   4570..5430    -  CDS            AmpR: β-lactamase; bla; confers resistance to ampicillin, carbenicillin, and related antibiotics
   5431..5535    -  promoter       AmpR promoter: bla
