[The description below was written by a language model from this plasmid's Addgene catalogue record and pLannotate feature annotations shown in this document.]
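Description:
pFA6a-HyTkAX is a 5,560 bp yeast marker-cassette plasmid built on the pFA6a-hygMX6 backbone and intended to supply a drug-selectable and counter-selectable marker for fission yeast (Schizosaccharomyces pombe). It is propagated in E. coli through a high-copy ColE1/pUC-type origin and selected with ampicillin via the bla gene and its own promoter. No yeast replication origin is annotated, which fits the usual role of pFA6a-series plasmids as templates or sources of integrating cassettes rather than episomal vectors. Short fragments of rop, bom and lacI are backbone remnants with no evident function. SP6 and T7 promoters flank the cassette region.

The payload, recorded as hyg-TK, consists of the S. pombe adh1 promoter driving a hygromycin phosphotransferase (HygR) coding region that is followed almost immediately by a herpes simplex virus thymidine kinase (HSV TK) coding region, and it ends with the Ashbya gossypii TEF terminator. Both coding regions are annotated as fragments separated by only a few nucleotides, which, together with the insert name, suggests a single HygR–TK fusion protein, although the record does not state this explicitly. Such a design gives two opposite selections from one cassette. Hygromycin resistance allows positive selection of cells that have acquired the marker, while thymidine kinase activity makes cells sensitive to toxic nucleoside analogues, so that cells which have lost the cassette can later be selected. The specific counter-selection drug is not given in the record. This supports sequential genome manipulations in fission yeast, such as marker recycling or replacing a marked locus with an unmarked allele.
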