Addgene plasmid #73898: pFA6a-HyTkAX
Purpose: fission yeast drug counter-selectable selection marker
Depositing lab: Kazunori Tomita. Depositing organization: University College London. Publication: Sequential and counter-selectable cassettes for fission yeast. Amelina H, Moiseeva V, Collopy LC, Pearson SR, Armstrong CA, Tomita K. BMC Biotechnol. 2016 Nov 8;16(1):76. 10.1186/s12896-016-0307-4 PubMed 27825338.
Backbone
  Vector backbone: pFA6a-hygMX6
  Vector type: Yeast Expression
Growth in bacteria
  Bacterial resistance: Ampicillin, 100 μg/mL
  Growth temperature: 37°C
  Growth strain: DH5alpha
  Copy number: Unknown
Gene/Insert
  Gene/Insert name: hyg-TK
Terms and licenses: Academic/Nonprofit Terms; Industry Terms: Not Available to Industry
How to cite: pFA6a-HyTkAX was a gift from Kazunori Tomita (Addgene plasmid # 73898 ; http://n2t.net/addgene:73898 ; RRID:Addgene_73898)
