>Addgene plasmid #73898 | pFA6a-HyTkAX | addgene partial sequence | sequence record 149570 | SP6 5'-ATTTAGGTGACACTATAG-3'
GGTTAATTAAGGCGCGCCAGATCTCGAAACCCTACAACAACTAATGGCTATCATGCGGAAGCTGGTGAGA
AGAACAGCATCGGGACAAGGGAAGGAAGAACAAAGACAAAGAAAACAAAAGAAAGCAATTGAAAACAAAA
CAAAACAATTTTCATTCCTTCTCTTATCATTCCTTTTCTTTTCTTTTCTCTCATTCAACGCACTCCATCG
TATCCGTATTCCTCTTATTTTTTCTCTTTCTCTATATCCATTTCTTTCTCTCTAGGTGTGTCCTCTCTCT
CTCTTCAATTTCTCTACTCCGCATTCCAACGCATCCTTCCCCCAACCTCCCATTTCCTCCTTACGGCCCG
ATAGCGATCGTCTTTCCCTCGCTATCACTCGCTACCGGCCCCTCCTCTGCACCGTAACCTCCTACGTATT
TACCATATCATAAAGTTTTTTCCGACGCTTATCGCTGACCCCCTGTCGCCCTCCTATTGGCTTCCGGATT
ATCTTCTTGTCCATAAGGTGATCCATGCTTCCTGAAGATTCCCGAAATGTGTCCACTTTGGCGGGGAATC
ATTCCATCCACTTCTTTCTCTCTCGCTTTCCTCATTCGGCGCTCCCCTTCCGCGTCTCATTGGTCTTCCG
CTCCGTTTTTGCTTTGCCGATGTTACTTGGGGAGAGGTGCGATAATCCTTTCGCAAAAACTCGGTTTGAC
GCCTCCCATGGTATAAATAGTGGGTGGTGGACAGGTGCCTTCGCT
