>Addgene plasmid #73898 | pFA6a-HyTkAX | addgene partial sequence | sequence record 149571 | Hygro-F 5'-gacggcaatttcgatgatg-3'
GGACTGTCGGGCGTACACAAATCGCCCGCAGAAGCGCGGCCGTCTGGACCGATGGCTGTGTAGAAGTAGC
TAGTGCGTTCGACCAGGCTGCGCGTTCTCGCGGCCATAGCAACCGACGTACGGCGTTGCGCCCTCGCCGG
CAGCAAGAAGCCACGGAAGTCCGCCTGGAGCAGAAAATGCCCACGCTACTGCGGGTTTATATAGACGGTC
CTCACGGGATGGGGAAAACCACCACCACGCAACTGCTGGTGGCCCTGGGTTCGCGCGACGATATCGTCTA
CGTACCCGAGCCGATGACTTACTGGCAGGTGCTGGGGGCTTCCGAGACAATCGCGAACATCTACACCACA
CAACACCGCCTCGACCAGGGTGAGATATCGGCCGGGGACGCGGCGGTGGTAATGACAAGCGCCCAGATAA
CAATGGGCATGCCTTATGCCGTGACCGACGCCGTTCTGGCTCCTCATATCGGGGGGGAGGCTGGGAGCTC
ACATGCCCCGCCCCCGGCCCTCACCCTCATCTTCGACCGCCATCCCATCGCCGCCCTCCTGTGCTACCCG
GCCGCGCGATACCTTATGGGCAGCATGACCCCCCAGGCCGTGCTGGCGTTCGTGGCCCTCATCCCGCCGA
CCTTGCCCGGCACAAACATCGTGTTGGGGGCCCTTCCGGAGGACAGACACATCGACCGCCTGGCCAAACG
CCAGCGCCCCGGCGAGCGGCTTGACCTGGCTATGCTGGCCGCGATTCGCCGCGTTTACGGGCTGCTTGCC
AATACGGTGCGGTATCTGCAGGGCGGCG
